Addgene plasmid #152638: pGBW-m4134527
Purpose: Mammalian expression plasmid for SARS-CoV-2 nsp2
Depositing lab: Ginkgo Bioworks & Benjie Chen. Depositing organization: Ginkgo Bioworks.
Backbone
  Vector backbone: pTwist_CMV_Hygro_6
  Backbone size w/o insert (bp): 6525
  Vector type: Mammalian Expression
  Selectable markers: Hygromycin
Growth in bacteria
  Bacterial resistance: Ampicillin, 100 μg/mL
  Growth temperature: 37°C
  Growth strain: DH5alpha
  Copy number: High Copy
Gene/Insert
  Gene/Insert name: SARS-CoV-2 nsp2
  Species: Severe acute respiratory syndrome coronavirus 2
  Insert size (bp): 1913
  Mutation: wt
  Entrez Gene: ORF1ab (a.k.a. GU280_gp01)
  Promoter: CMV
  Tag / fusion protein: Cleavable TEV;TRX (C terminal on backbone)
  Cloning method: Unknown
Resource information
  A portion of this plasmid was derived from a plasmid made by: GinkgoBioworks
Depositor comments: NCBI reference sequence: YP_009725298.1
How to cite: pGBW-m4134527 was a gift from Ginkgo Bioworks & Benjie Chen (Addgene plasmid # 152638 ; http://n2t.net/addgene:152638 ; RRID:Addgene_152638)
