[The description below was written by a language model from this plasmid's Addgene catalogue record and pLannotate feature annotations shown in this document.]
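Description:
pGBW-m4134527 is a mammalian expression plasmid built on the pTwist_CMV_Hygro_6 backbone for producing wild-type SARS-CoV-2 non-structural protein 2 (nsp2), a cleavage product of the ORF1ab polyprotein. It is propagated in E. coli as a high-copy plasmid through a ColE1/pUC-type origin and selected with ampicillin via a full-length β-lactamase gene. For selection in mammalian cells it carries a separate cassette in which the human ubiquitin C promoter drives a hygromycin B phosphotransferase gene, followed by a synthetic polyadenylation signal.

The nsp2 coding region, annotated as a fragment of the SARS-CoV-2 replicase polyprotein 1a, sits downstream of the CMV immediate-early enhancer and promoter elements. The automated annotation text attached to this feature describes nsp10, which is simply carried over from the polyprotein database entry and does not reflect the insert. The open reading frame continues into E. coli thioredoxin (trxA), and the catalogue lists this as a C-terminal, TEV-cleavable TRX tag supplied by the backbone. A 6xHis tag is annotated just after thioredoxin, although it is not mentioned in the catalogue fields, and the TEV site itself is not separately annotated. Together these parts would allow affinity capture of the fusion protein and protease removal of the tag. An SV40 polyadenylation signal lies after the cassette, though it is annotated on the opposite strand.

Bacterial T7 and rrnG terminators, extra synthetic poly(A) signals and short β-globin insulator elements flank the expression unit, presumably to isolate it from neighbouring transcription. The record supports its use for expressing tagged nsp2 in mammalian cells, with hygromycin selection available.
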