Features (pLannotate 1.2.2; 21 found; start..end, strand, type, name):
      8..1921    +  CDS            R1A_SARS2 (fragment): Experimental evidence at protein level: Swiss-Prot protein existence level 1. [Non-structural protein 10]: Plays a pivotal role in viral transcription by stimulating both nsp14 3'-5' exoribonuclease and nsp16 2'-O-methyltransferase activities. Therefore plays an essential role in viral mRNAs cap methylation. From Severe acute respiratory syndrome coronavirus 2 (2019-nCoV) (SARS-CoV-2).
   1943..2269    +  CDS            trxA: THIO_ECO57 - Experimental evidence at protein level: Swiss-Prot protein existence level 1. Participates in various redox reactions through the reversible oxidation of its active center dithiol to a disulfide and catalyzes dithiol-disulfide exchange reactions. From Escherichia coli O157:H7.
   2291..2308    +  CDS            6xHis: 6xHis affinity tag
   2401..2522    -  polyA_signal   SV40 poly(A) signal: SV40 polyadenylation signal
   2545..2614    -  CDS            large T antigen (fragment): large T antigen from SV40 (simian virus 40)
   2637..2683    +  terminator     T7 terminator: transcription terminator for bacteriophage T7 RNA polymerase
   2713..2849    +  terminator     rrnG terminator: transcription terminator from the E. coli ribosomal RNA rrnG operon (Albrechtsen et al., 1991)
   2894..2965    +  misc_feature   3' β-globin insulator: insulator downstream of the human β-globin locus (Farrell et al., 2002)
   3191..3779    -  rep_origin     ori: high-copy-number ColE1/pMB1/pBR322/pUC origin of replication
   3951..4015    -  CDS            bla(M) (fragment): β-lactamase lacking the signal sequence; bla(M); allows cytosolic expression of β-lactamase
   4279..5488    +  promoter       UbC promoter: human ubiquitin C promoter
   5498..6519    +  CDS            HygR (fragment): hygromycin B phosphotransferase confers resistance to hygromycin
   6547..6595    +  polyA_signal   poly(A) signal: synthetic polyadenylation signal
   6861..7721    +  CDS            AmpR: β-lactamase; bla; confers resistance to ampicillin, carbenicillin, and related antibiotics
   7734..7870    +  terminator     rrnG terminator: transcription terminator from the E. coli ribosomal RNA rrnG operon (Albrechtsen et al., 1991)
   8015..8086    +  misc_feature   5' β-globin insulator: insulator upstream of the human β-globin locus (Farrell et al., 2002)
   8091..8137    -  terminator     T7 terminator: transcription terminator for bacteriophage T7 RNA polymerase
   8155..8203    -  polyA_signal   poly(A) signal: synthetic polyadenylation signal
   8284..8587    +  enhancer       CMV enhancer: human cytomegalovirus immediate early enhancer
   8660..8677    -  promoter       CMV promoter (fragment): human cytomegalovirus (CMV) immediate early promoter
   8740..8791    +  promoter       CMVd2 promoter: truncated human cytomegalovirus (CMV) immediate early promoter that yields moderately reduced expression relative to the full-length promoter
>Addgene plasmid #152638 | pGBW-m4134527 | depositor full sequence | sequence record 295650 | Full Sequence
CACCATGGCCTACACAAGATATGTGGATAACAATTTTTGTGGGCCGGACGGATACCCTTTAGAATGCATC
AAAGATTTGCTTGCAAGGGCGGGCAAGGCTTCGTGCACTCTGTCCGAGCAGCTGGACTTCATTGATACCA
AGCGCGGTGTTTATTGTTGCCGAGAGCATGAACACGAGATAGCCTGGTATACGGAACGGTCAGAGAAAAG
TTACGAACTCCAAACCCCATTCGAGATCAAGCTAGCTAAAAAGTTTGACACTTTCAACGGCGAATGTCCC
AATTTTGTCTTTCCCCTGAACTCTATTATCAAAACAATACAGCCTCGGGTGGAGAAGAAGAAATTAGACG
GATTCATGGGGCGTATTAGGAGCGTATACCCAGTGGCCAGCCCGAATGAATGCAACCAGATGTGTCTTTC
CACACTGATGAAGTGCGATCACTGTGGCGAGACTTCTTGGCAAACCGGTGACTTCGTAAAAGCGACATGC
GAGTTTTGTGGTACCGAGAATCTGACTAAGGAGGGAGCTACCACATGCGGCTATTTGCCACAGAATGCAG
TGGTCAAGATCTACTGTCCTGCATGCCATAACTCTGAAGTCGGCCCCGAGCACTCGCTCGCCGAATATCA
CAATGAGAGCGGGCTAAAAACTATACTGAGGAAAGGAGGTCGCACCATCGCCTTTGGGGGCTGCGTTTTC
TCCTACGTGGGGTGTCATAACAAATGTGCCTATTGGGTTCCCAGAGCCTCCGCTAACATTGGGTGCAATC
ATACGGGAGTGGTCGGGGAAGGCTCAGAAGGCTTGAACGATAACCTCCTTGAAATTCTGCAAAAGGAGAA
GGTGAATATCAATATCGTTGGCGACTTCAAGTTAAATGAGGAAATCGCGATTATTCTGGCAAGTTTTTCT
GCCTCAACTAGCGCCTTTGTAGAGACAGTGAAAGGACTCGATTATAAAGCTTTCAAACAGATAGTCGAGA
GTTGTGGTAACTTCAAGGTTACAAAGGGCAAGGCTAAAAAGGGTGCTTGGAACATTGGAGAGCAGAAGTC
AATCTTGAGTCCACTGTACGCGTTTGCATCTGAGGCCGCCCGTGTGGTCAGGAGCATATTCAGTCGAACC
CTAGAAACCGCACAGAATAGCGTGCGGGTATTACAGAAGGCGGCTATTACTATTCTCGACGGTATCTCGC
AGTATTCTCTGAGACTGATCGACGCCATGATGTTTACAAGCGATCTGGCAACGAATAACTTAGTGGTCAT
GGCGTACATAACCGGAGGGGTCGTGCAACTTACCTCCCAGTGGCTAACGAACATCTTTGGGACGGTTTAC
GAGAAGCTAAAACCTGTGCTGGACTGGCTCGAAGAGAAATTCAAAGAAGGCGTGGAATTTTTGCGTGACG
GGTGGGAGATCGTAAAGTTCATATCAACATGTGCTTGCGAAATCGTTGGCGGACAAATCGTAACTTGCGC
AAAAGAGATTAAAGAATCGGTGCAGACCTTCTTTAAACTTGTTAACAAATTCCTGGCTTTGTGTGCCGAT
TCTATTATCATCGGGGGAGCAAAGCTTAAAGCCCTAAATTTAGGCGAGACATTTGTGACGCACAGTAAGG
GCCTGTATAGAAAGTGCGTGAAGAGTCGCGAAGAAACCGGACTGCTCATGCCCTTAAAAGCGCCAAAAGA
AATAATTTTCCTGGAAGGGGAGACATTGCCCACTGAAGTGCTCACTGAGGAAGTAGTTCTGAAAACTGGG
GATCTGCAACCTTTAGAGCAGCCGACCTCCGAGGCCGTCGAGGCACCTCTCGTGGGAACCCCGGTCTGTA
TTAATGGGTTGATGCTGCTCGAGATTAAGGATACCGAAAAATACTGCGCACTAGCCCCCAACATGATGGT
GACTAACAACACATTTACCCTCAAGGGAGGGGAAAACCTTTACTTTCAGTCGATGAGTGACAAAATCATT
CATCTAACCGATGACTCCTTTGATACAGACGTGTTGAAGGCCGATGGTGCGATACTGGTAGATTTCTGGG
CTGAATGGTGTGGCCCGTGCAAGATGATCGCACCCATTCTGGACGAGATCGCCGACGAGTATCAAGGAAA
ATTAACTGTCGCTAAGCTTAATATAGATCAGAACCCAGGGACGGCACCTAAATACGGCATCAGGGGAATA
CCTACCCTCCTGCTCTTTAAGAATGGGGAAGTTGCCGCGACAAAAGTGGGAGCCCTGTCTAAGGGCCAGC
TAAAAGAGTTCTTGGACGCTAACCTGGCAGGTTCAGGCTCGGGGCACATGCACCATCACCATCACCATAG
CAGCGGGCTCGTGCCACGCGGCTAAGGATCCGCAGGCCTCTGCTAGCTTGACTGACTGAGATACAGCGTA
CCTTCAGCTCACAGACATGATAAGATACATTGATGAGTTTGGACAAACCACAACTAGAATGCAGTGAAAA
AAATGCTTTATTTGTGAAATTTGTGATGCTATTGCTTTATTTGTAACCATTATAAGCTGCAATAAACAAG
TTAACAACAACAATTGCATTCATTTTATGTTTCAGGTTCAGGGGGAGGTGTGGGAGGTTTTTTAAAGCAA
GTAAAACCTCTACAAATGTGGTATTGGCCCATCTCTATCGGTATCGTAGCATAACCCCTTGGGGCCTCTA
AACGGGTCTTGAGGGGTTTTTTGTGCCCCTCGGGCCGGATTGCTATCTACCGGCATTGGCGCAGAAAAAA
ATGCCTGATGCGACGCTGCGCGTCTTATACTCCCACATATGCCAGATTCAGCAACGGATACGGCTTCCCC
AACTTGCCCACTTCCATACGTGTCCTCCTTACCAGAAATTTATCCTTAAGGTCGTCAGCTATCCTGCAGG
CGATCTCTCGATTTCGATCAAGACATTCCTTTAATGGTCTTTTCTGGACACCACTAGGGGTCAGAAGTAG
TTCATCAAACTTTCTTCCCTCCCTAATCTCATTGGTTACCTTGGGCTATCGAAACTTAATTAACCAGTCA
AGTCAGCTACTTGGCGAGATCGACTTGTCTGGGTTTCGACTACGCTCAGAATTGCGTCAGTCAAGTTCGA
TCTGGTCCTTGCTATTGCACCCGTTCTCCGATTACGAGTTTCATTTAAATCATGTGAGCAAAAGGCCAGC
AAAAGGCCAGGAACCGTAAAAAGGCCGCGTTGCTGGCGTTTTTCCATAGGCTCCGCCCCCCTGACGAGCA
TCACAAAAATCGACGCTCAAGTCAGAGGTGGCGAAACCCGACAGGACTATAAAGATACCAGGCGTTTCCC
CCTGGAAGCTCCCTCGTGCGCTCTCCTGTTCCGACCCTGCCGCTTACCGGATACCTGTCCGCCTTTCTCC
CTTCGGGAAGCGTGGCGCTTTCTCATAGCTCACGCTGTAGGTATCTCAGTTCGGTGTAGGTCGTTCGCTC
CAAGCTGGGCTGTGTGCACGAACCCCCCGTTCAGCCCGACCGCTGCGCCTTATCCGGTAACTATCGTCTT
GAGTCCAACCCGGTAAGACACGACTTATCGCCACTGGCAGCAGCCACTGGTAACAGGATTAGCAGAGCGA
GGTATGTAGGCGGTGCTACAGAGTTCTTGAAGTGGTGGCCTAACTACGGCTACACTAGAAGAACAGTATT
TGGTATCTGCGCTCTGCTGAAGCCAGTTACCTTCGGAAAAAGAGTTGGTAGCTCTTGATCCGGCAAACAA
ACCACCGCTGGTAGCGGTGGTTTTTTTGTTTGCAAGCAGCAGATTACGCGCAGAAAAAAAGGATCTCAAG
AAGATCCTTTGATCTTTTCTACGGGGTCTGACGCTCAGTGGAACGAAAACTCACGTTAAGGGATTTTGGT
CATGAGATTATCAAAAAGGATCTTCACCTAGATCCTTTTAAATTAAAAATGAAGTTTTAAATCAATCTAA
AGTATATATGAGTAAACTTGGTCTGACAGTTACCAATGCTTAATCAGTGAGGCACCTATCTCAGCGATCT
GTCTATTTCGTTCATCCATAGTTGCATTTAAATTTCCGAACTCTCCAAGGCCCTCGTCGGAAAATCTTCA
AACCTTTCGTCCGATCCATCTTGCAGGCTACCTCTCGAACGAACTATCGCAAGTCTCTTGGCCGGCCTTG
CGCCTTGGCTATTGCTTGGCAGCGCCTATCGCCAGGTATTACTCCAATCCCGAATATCCGAGATCGGGAT
CACCCGAGAGAAGTTCAACCTACATCCTCAATCCCGATCTATCCGAGATCCGAGGAATATCGAAATCGGG
GCGCGCCTGGCCTCCGCGCCGGGTTTTGGCGCCTCCCGCGGGCGCCCCCCTCGTCACGGCGAGCGCTGCC
ACGTCAGACGAAGGGCGCAGGAGCGTCCTGATCCTTCCGCCCGGACGCTCAGGACAGCGGCCCGCTGCTC
ATAAGACTCGGCCTTAGAACCCCAGTATCAGCAGAAGGACATTTTAGGACGGGACTTGGGTGACTCTAGG
GCACTGGTTTTCTTTCCAGAGAGCGGAACAGGCGAGGAAAAGTAGTCCCTTCTCGGCGATTCTGCGGAGG
GATCTCCGTGGGGCGGTGAACGCCGATGATTATATAAGGACGCGCCGGGTGTGGCACAGCTAGTTCCGTC
GCAGCCGGGATTTGGGTCGCGGTTCTTGTTTGTGGATCGCTGTGATCGTCACTTGGTGAGTAGCGGGCTG
CTGGGCTGGCCGGGGCTTTCGTGGCCGCCGGGCCGCTCGGTGGGACGGAAGCGTGTGGAGAGACCGCCAA
GGGCTGTAGTCTGGGTCCGCGAGCAAGGTTGCCCTGAACTGGGGGTTGGGGGGAGCGCAGCAAAATGGCG
GCTGTTCCCGAGTCTTGAATGGAAGACGCTTGTGAGGCGGGCTGTGAGGTCGTTGAAACAAGGTGGGGGG
CATGGTGGGCGGCAAGAACCCAAGGTCTTGAGCCCTTCGCTAATGCGGGAAAGCTCTTATTCGGGTGAGA
TGGGCTGGGCACCATCTGGGGACCCTGACGTGAAGTTTGTCACTGACTGGAGAACTCGGTTTGTCGTCTG
TTGCGGGGGCGGCAGTTATGGCGGTGCCGTTGGGCAGTGCACCCGTACCTTTGGGAGCGCGCGCCCTCGT
CGTGTCGTGACGTCACCCGTTCTGTTGGCTTATAATGCAGGGTGGGGCCACCTGCCGGTAGGTGTGCGGT
AGGCTTTTCTCCGTCGCAGGACGCAGGGTTCGGGCCTAGGGTAGGCTCTCCTGAATCGACAGGCGCCGGA
CCTCTGGTGAGGGGAGGGATAAGTGAGGCGTCAGTTTCTTTGGTCGGTTTTATGTACCTATCTTCTTAAG
TAGCTGAAGCTCCGGTTTTGAACTATGCGCTCGGGGTTGGCGAGTGTGTTTTGTGAAGTTTTTTAGGCAC
CTTTTGAAATGTAATCATTTGGGTCAATATGTAATTTTCAGTGTTAGACTTGTAAATTGTCCGCTAAATT
CTGGCCGTTTTTGGCTTTTTTGTTAGACAACATGGGTAAAAAGCCTGAACTCACCGCGACGTCTGTCGAG
AAGTTTCTGATCGAAAAGTTCGACAGCGTCTCCGACCTGATGCAGCTCTCGGAGGGCGAAGAATCTCGTG
CTTTCAGCTTCGATGTAGGAGGGCGTGGATATGTCCTGCGGGTAAATAGCTGCGCCGATGGTTTCTACAA
AGATCGTTATGTTTATCGGCACTTTGCATCCGCCGCGCTCCCGATTCCGGAAGTGCTTGACATTGGGGAG
TTCAGCGAGAGCCTGACCTATTGCATCTCCCGCCGTGCACAGGGTGTCACGTTGCAAGACCTGCCTGAAA
CCGAACTGCCCGCTGTTCTGCAGCCGGTCGCGGAGGCAATGGATGCCATCGCTGCCGCCGATCTTAGCCA
GACGAGCGGGTTCGGCCCATTCGGACCGCAAGGAATCGGTCAATACACTACATGGCGTGATTTCATATGC
GCGATTGCTGATCCCCATGTGTATCACTGGCAAACTGTGATGGACGACACCGTCAGTGCGTCCGTCGCGC
AGGCTCTCGATGAGCTGATGCTTTGGGCCGAGGACTGCCCCGAAGTCCGGCACCTCGTGCACGCGGATTT
CGGCTCCAACAATGTCCTGACGGACAATGGCCGCATAACAGCGGTCATTGACTGGAGCGAGGCGATGTTC
GGGGATTCCCAATACGAGGTCGCCAACATCTTCTTCTGGAGGCCGTGGTTGGCTTGTATGGAGCAGCAGA
CGCGCTACTTCGAGCGGAGGCATCCGGAGCTTGCAGGATCGCCCCGGCTCCGGGCGTATATGCTCCGCAT
TGGTCTTGACCAACTCTATCAGAGCTTGGTTGACGGCAATTTCGATGATGCAGCTTGGGCGCAGGGTCGA
TGCGACGCAATCGTCCGATCCGGAGCCGGGACTGTCGGGCGTACACAAATCGCCCGCAGAAGCGCCGCCG
TCTGGACCGATGGCTGTGTAGAAGTACTCGCCGATAGTGGAAACCGACGCCCCAGCACTCGTCCGAGGGC
AAAGGAATAAGCTAGTATGTAAGCCTAGTCTTAGATAATAAAATCGCTATCCATCGAAGATGGATGTGTG
TTGGTTTTTTGTGTGTGTAACGCTAGGCGCGCCTGGTGTACCGAGAACGATCCTCTCAGTGCGAGTCTCG
ACGATCCATATCGTTGCTTGGCAGTCAGCCAGTCGGAATCCAGCTTGGGACCCAGGAAGTCCAATCGTCA
GATATTGTACTCAAGCCTGGTCACGGCAGCGTACCGATCTGTTTAAACCTAGATATTGATAGTCTGATCG
GTCAACGTATAATCGAGTCCTAGCTTTTGCAAACATCTATCAAGAGACAGGATCAGCAGGAGGCTTTCGC
ATGAGTATTCAACATTTCCGTGTCGCCCTTATTCCCTTTTTTGCGGCATTTTGCCTTCCTGTTTTTGCTC
ACCCAGAAACGCTGGTGAAAGTAAAAGATGCTGAAGATCAGTTGGGTGCGCGAGTGGGTTACATCGAACT
GGATCTCAACAGCGGTAAGATCCTTGAGAGTTTTCGCCCCGAAGAACGCTTTCCAATGATGAGCACTTTT
AAAGTTCTGCTATGTGGCGCGGTATTATCCCGTATTGACGCCGGGCAAGAGCAACTCGGTCGCCGCATAC
ACTATTCTCAGAATGACTTGGTTGAGTATTCACCAGTCACAGAAAAGCATCTTACGGATGGCATGACAGT
AAGAGAATTATGCAGTGCTGCCATAACCATGAGTGATAACACTGCGGCCAACTTACTTCTGACAACGATT
GGAGGACCGAAGGAGCTAACCGCTTTTTTGCACAACATGGGGGATCATGTAACTCGCCTTGATCGTTGGG
AACCGGAGCTGAATGAAGCCATACCAAACGACGAGCGTGACACCACGATGCCTGTAGCAATGGCAACAAC
CTTGCGTAAACTATTAACTGGCGAACTACTTACTCTAGCTTCCCGGCAACAGTTGATAGACTGGATGGAG
GCGGATAAAGTTGCAGGACCACTTCTGCGCTCGGCCCTTCCGGCTGGCTGGTTTATTGCTGATAAATCTG
GAGCCGGTGAGCGTGGGTCTCGCGGTATCATTGCAGCACTGGGGCCAGATGGTAAGCCCTCCCGTATCGT
AGTTATCTACACGACGGGGAGTCAGGCAACTATGGATGAACGAAATAGACAGATCGCTGAGATAGGTGCC
TCACTGATTAAGCATTGGTAACCGATTCTAGGTGCATTGGCGCAGAAAAAAATGCCTGATGCGACGCTGC
GCGTCTTATACTCCCACATATGCCAGATTCAGCAACGGATACGGCTTCCCCAACTTGCCCACTTCCATAC
GTGTCCTCCTTACCAGAAATTTATCCTTAAGATCGTTTAAACTCGACTCTGGCTCTATCGAATCTCCGTC
GTTTCGAGCTTACGCGAACAGCCGTGGCGCTCATTTGCTCGTCGGGCATCGAATCTCGTCAGCTATCGTC
AGCTTACCTTTTTGGCAGCGATCGCGGCTCCCGACATCTTGGACCATTAGCTCCACAGGTATCTTCTTCC
CTCTAGTGGTCATAACAGCAGCTTCAGCTACCTCTCAATTCAAAAAACCCCTCAAGACCCGTTTAGAGGC
CCCAAGGGGTTATGCTATCAATCGTTGCGTTACACACACAAAAAACCAACACACATCCATCTTCGATGGA
TAGCGATTTTATTATCTAACTGCTGATCGAGTGTAGCCAGATCTAGTAATCAATTACGGGGTCATTAGTT
CATAGCCCATATATGGAGTTCCGCGTTACATAACTTACGGTAAATGGCCCGCCTGGCTGACCGCCCAACG
ACCCCCGCCCATTGACGTCAATAATGACGTATGTTCCCATAGTAACGCCAATAGGGACTTTCCATTGACG
TCAATGGGTGGAGTATTTACGGTAAACTGCCCACTTGGCAGTACATCAAGTGTATCATATGCCAAGTACG
CCCCCTATTGACGTCAATGACGGTAAATGGCCCGCCTGGCATTATGCCCAGTACATGACCTTATGGGACT
TTCCTACTTGGCAGTACATCTACGTATTAGTCATCGCTATTACCATGCTGATGCGGTTTTGGCAGTACAT
CAATGGGCGTGGATAGCGGTTTGACTCACGGGGATTTCCAAGTCTCCACCCCATTGACGTCAATGGGAGT
TTGTTTTGGCACCAAAATCAACGGGACTTTCCAAAATGTCGTAACAACTCCGCCCCATTGACGCAAATGG
GCGGTAGGCGTGTACGGTGGGAGGTCTATATAAGCAGAGCTGGTTTAGTGAACCGTCAGATCAGATCTTT
GTCGATCCTACCATCCACTCGACACACCCGCCAGCGGCCGC
